Addgene plasmid #133213: pOPS0572
Purpose: Reporter plasmid with a 12-nucleotide specific "barcode" sequence. This plasmid is not available as an individual bacterial stab, but can be requested as part of the Plasmid-ID Kit (Kit #1000000168 ).
Depositing lab: Philip Poole. Depositing organization: University of Oxford. Publication: Optimizing Rhizobium-legume symbioses by simultaneous measurement of rhizobial competitiveness and N2 fixation in nodules. Mendoza-Suarez MA, Geddes BA, Sanchez-Canizares C, Ramirez-Gonzalez RH, Kirchhelle C, Jorrin B, Poole PS. Proc Natl Acad Sci U S A. 2020 May 5;117(18):9822-9831. doi: 10.1073/pnas.1921225117. Epub 2020 Apr 21. PubMed 32317381.
Backbone
  Vector backbone: pOGG026 (Addgene ID 113992)
  Vector type: Bacterial Expression
Growth in bacteria
  Bacterial resistance: Kanamycin, 50 μg/mL
  Growth temperature: 37°C
  Growth strain: ST18 (S17 delta pir delta hemA)
  Copy number: Low Copy
Gene/Insert
  Gene/Insert name: PU module (PsNifH from pOGG043), SC module (sfGFP from pOGG037), and T module (TGCGCTGAATGT and universal primer binding site)
  Species: Synthetic
  Mutation: Domesticated for Golden Gate cloning
  Cloning method: Unknown
Terms and licenses: Academic/Nonprofit Terms; Industry Terms: Not Available to Industry
Depositor comments: The only difference is the sequence: TGCGCTGAATGT . Please note that this plasmid may require a unique bacterial strain, so make sure to confirm that you can also obtain the appropriate growth strain. Please contact us or contact our distributors if you have any questions. This plasmid is not available as an individual bacterial stab, but can be requested as part of the Plasmid-ID Kit (Kit #1000000168 ).
How to cite: pOPS0572 was a gift from Philip Poole (Addgene plasmid # 133213)
