[The description below was written by a language model from this plasmid's Addgene catalogue record and pLannotate feature annotations shown in this document.]
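Description:
pOPS0572 is a low-copy, broad-host-range bacterial reporter plasmid built on the pOGG026 backbone by Golden Gate assembly of three domesticated synthetic modules. The 7,030 nt sequence record shows an RK2/IncP-type replicon, with oriV and the trfA gene whose product activates it. An IncP oriT allows conjugative mobilisation from a donor strain that supplies the transfer functions, which fits the recorded S17-derived growth strain. Selection is by kanamycin through the aphA1 (nptI) aminoglycoside phosphotransferase gene. Stable inheritance without antibiotic pressure is supported by the RK2 par region. This comprises the parDE toxin-antitoxin pair, which kills plasmid-free segregants, and the divergently oriented parB and parA partition genes. Short annotated fragments of Tn5 transposase, a CloDF13 origin and lacZα appear to be backbone remnants rather than functional parts.

The payload is a superfolder GFP coding sequence placed downstream of the PsNifH promoter module. That promoter is not annotated in the feature table, but it presumably occupies the unannotated interval just upstream of sfGFP. The cassette is insulated by an rrnB T1 terminator on its upstream side and by the lambda t0 terminator across the plasmid junction. The terminal module carries a unique 12-nucleotide barcode next to a universal primer binding site. According to the depositor, this barcode is the only difference between pOPS0572 and its sibling plasmids in the Plasmid-ID kit, through which it is distributed. The associated publication concerns Rhizobium-legume symbioses. There, the barcode allows strains to be identified when measuring rhizobial competitiveness in nodules, and sfGFP expressed from the nifH promoter reports on nitrogen fixation.
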