Features (pLannotate 1.2.2; 14 found; start..end, strand, type, name):
      9..103     +  terminator     lambda t0 terminator: transcription terminator from phage lambda
    213..1025    +  CDS            aphA1: KKA1_ECOLX - Also known as nptI. Protein inferred from homology: Swiss-Prot protein existence level 3. Resistance to kanamycin and structurally-related aminoglycosides, including amikacin. From Escherichia coli.
   1179..1287    +  oriT           oriT: incP origin of transfer
   1348..2496    -  CDS            trfA: trans-acting replication protein that binds to and activates oriV
   2548..2829    -  CDS            tnpA (fragment): TN5P_ECOLX - Also known as tnp. Experimental evidence at protein level: Swiss-Prot protein existence level 1. Mediates transposition of transposon Tn5 by a 'cut and paste' mechanism. First, the monomeric transposase binds the 19 bp inverted DNA repeats flanking the transposon. Then, dimerization of the DNA- bound transposase creates a synaptic DNA complex. After nicking of the first DNA strand, excision of the transposon proceeds through a series of intermediates. The transposase then mediates the insertion of the transposon at a new site by strand transfer. The activity of the wild- type tran
   2889..3420    -  rep_origin     oriV: incP origin of replication
   3476..3511    -  rep_origin     CloDF13 ori (fragment): Plasmids containing the CloDF13 (CDF) origin of replication can be propagated in E. coli cells that contain additional plasmids with compatible origins.
   3635..3943    -  CDS            parE: PARE_ECOLX - Experimental evidence at protein level: Swiss-Prot protein existence level 1. Toxin component of a type II toxin-antitoxin (TA) system involved in plasmid partition. Acts by inhibiting DNA gyrase, converting supercoiled plasmid DNA into a singly cleaved linear form in an ATP-dependent fashion. To do so it probably interacts with one of the gyrase subunits. Gyrase inhibition is prevented by antitoxin ParD, and is reversed in vitro by incubation with ParD. In cells that have lost the plasmid filamentation and growth inhibition occur; this is suppressed when ParD is supplied in trans
   3943..4191    -  CDS            parD: PARD_ECOLX - Experimental evidence at protein level: Swiss-Prot protein existence level 1. Antitoxin component of a type II toxin-antitoxin (TA) system involved in plasmid partition. Inhibits the anti-DNA gyrase activity of toxin ParE; reverses and restores gyrase catalytic activity in vitro. The parDE operon alone is capable of stabilizing an RK2-derived minireplicon under defined growth conditions in several different Gram- negative bacteria. It does so by the post-segregational killing (PSK) of plasmid-free cells, also referred to as a plasmid addiction system. Binds its own promoter, autor
   4320..5162    +  CDS            parB: PARB4_ECOLX - Protein predicted: Swiss-Prot protein existence level 4. Involved in plasmid partition. From Escherichia coli.
   5126..5782    +  CDS            parA: PARA4_ECOLX - Protein inferred from homology: Swiss-Prot protein existence level 3. Involved in plasmid partition. From Escherichia coli.
   5942..6028    -  terminator     rrnB T1 terminator: Escherichia coli rrnB; transcription terminator T1 from the E. coli rrnB gene
   6275..6988    +  CDS            superfolder GFP: GFP variant that folds robustly even when fused to poorly folded proteins (Pédelacq et al., 2006)
   7006..7030    +  CDS            lacZα (fragment): LacZα fragment of β-galactosidase; lacZ fragment
>Addgene plasmid #133213 | pOPS0572 | addgene full sequence | sequence record 276337 | Addgene NGS Result
CGCTCTTGGACTCCTGTTGATAGATCCAGTAATGACCTCAGAACTCCATCTGGATTTGTTCAGAACGCTC
GGTTGCCGCCGGGCGTTTTTTATTGGTGAGAATCCAGGCAATTGTGTCTCAAAATCTCTGATGTTACATT
GCACAAGATAAAAATATATCATCATGAACAATAAAACTGTCTGCTTACATAAACAGTAATACAAGGGGTG
TTATGAGCCATATTCAGCGTGAAACGAGCTGTAGCCGTCCGCGTCTGAACAGCAACATGGATGCGGATCT
GTATGGCTATAAATGGGCGCGTGATAACGTGGGTCAGAGCGGCGCGACCATTTATCGTCTGTATGGCAAA
CCGGATGCGCCGGAACTGTTTCTGAAACATGGCAAAGGCAGCGTGGCGAACGATGTGACCGATGAAATGG
TGCGTCTGAACTGGCTGACCGAATTTATGCCGCTGCCGACCATTAAACATTTTATTCGCACCCCGGATGA
TGCGTGGCTGCTGACCACCGCGATTCCGGGCAAAACCGCGTTTCAGGTGCTGGAAGAATATCCGGATAGC
GGCGAAAACATTGTGGATGCGCTGGCCGTGTTTCTGCGTCGTCTGCATAGCATTCCGGTGTGCAACTGCC
CGTTTAACAGCGATCGTGTGTTTCGTCTGGCCCAGGCGCAGAGCCGTATGAACAACGGCCTGGTGGATGC
GAGCGATTTTGATGATGAACGTAACGGCTGGCCGGTGGAACAGGTGTGGAAAGAAATGCATAAACTGCTG
CCGTTTAGCCCGGATAGCGTGGTGACCCACGGCGATTTTAGCCTGGATAACCTGATTTTCGATGAAGGCA
AACTGATTGGCTGCATTGATGTGGGCCGTGTGGGCATTGCGGATCGTTATCAGGATCTGGCCATTCTGTG
GAACTGCCTGGGCGAATTTAGCCCGAGCCTGCAAAAACGTCTGTTTCAGAAATATGGCATTGATAATCCG
GATATGAACAAACTGCAATTTCATCTGATGCTGGATGAATTTTTCTAATAATTAATTGAACTACTTTTCC
GCTGCATAACCCTGCTTCGGGGTCATTATAGCGATTTTTTCGGTATATCCATCCTTTTTCGCACGATATA
CAGGATTTTGCCAAAGGGTTCGTGTAGACTTTCCTTGGTGTATCCAACGGCGTCAGCCGGGCAGGATAGG
TGAAGTAGGCCCACCCGCGAGCGGGTGTTCCTTCTTCACTGTCCCTTATTCGCACCTGGCGGTGCTCAAC
GGGAATCCTGCTCTGCGAGGCTGGCCGTAGGCCGGCCGCGATGCAGGTGGCTGCTGAACCCCCAGCCGGA
ACTGACCCCACAAGGCCCTAGCGTTTGCAATGCACCAGGTCATCATTGACCCAGGCGTGTTCCACCAGGC
CGCTGCCTCGCAACTCTTCGCAGGCTTCGCCGACCTGCTCGCGCCACTTCTTCACGCGGGTGGAATCCGA
TCCGCACATGAGGCGGAAGGTTTCCAGCTTGAGCGGGTACGGCTCCCGGTGCGAGCTGAAATAGTCGAAC
ATCCGTCGGGCCGTCGGCGACAGCTTGCGGTACTTCTCCCATATGAATTTCGTGTAGTGGTCGCCAGCAA
ACAGCACGACGATTTCCTCGTCGATCAGGACCTGGCAACGGGACGTTTTCTTGCCACGGTCCAGGACGCG
GAAGCGGTGCAGCAGCGACACCGATTCCAGGTGCCCAACGCGGTCGGACGTGAAGCCCATCGCCGTCGCC
TGTAGGCGCGACAGGCATTCCTCGGCCTTCGTGTAATACCGGCCATTGATCGACCAGCCCAGGTCCTGGC
AAAGCTCGTAGAACGTGAAGGTGATCGGCTCGCCGATAGGGGTGCGCTTCGCGTACTCCAACACCTGCTG
CCACACCAGTTCGTCATCGTCGGCCCGCAGCTCGACGCCGGTGTAGGTGATCTTCACGTCCTTGTTGACG
TGGAAAATGACCTTGTTTTGCAGCGCCTCGCGCGGGATTTTCTTGTTGCGCGTGGTGAACAGGGCAGAGC
GGGCCGTGTCGTTTGGCATCGCTCGCATCGTGTCCGGCCACGGCGCAATATCGAACAAGGAAAGCTGCAT
TTCCTTGATCTGCTGCTTCGTGTGTTTCAGCAACGCGGCCTGCTTGGCTTCGCTGACCTGTTTTGCCAGG
TCCTCGCCGGCGGTTTTTCGCTTCTTGGTCGTCATAGTTCCTCGCGTGTCGATGGTCATCGACTTCGCCA
AACCTGCCGCCTCCTGTTCGAGCCGACGCGAACGCTCCACGGCGGCCGATGGCGCGGGCAGGGCAGGGGG
AGCCAGTTGCACGCTGTCGCGCTCGATCTTGGCCGTAGCTTGCTGGACTATCGAGCCGACGGACTGGAAG
GTTTCGCGGGGCGCACGCATGACGGTGCGGCTTGCGATGGTTTCGGCATCCTCGGCGGAAAACCCCGCGT
CGATCAGTTCTTGCCTGTATGCCTTCCGGTCAAACGTCCGATTCATTCACCCTCCTTGCGGGATTGCCCC
GGAATTAATTCCCCGGATCGATCCGTCGATCTTGATCCCCTGCGCCATCAGATCCTTGGCGGCAAGAAAG
CCATCCAGTTTACTTTGCAGGGCTTCCCAACCTTACCAGAGGGCGCCCCAGCTGGCAATTCCGGTTCGCT
TGCTGTCCATAAAACCGCCCAGTCTAGCTATCGCCATGTAAGCCCACTGCAAGCTACCTGCTTTCTCTTT
GCGCTTGCGTTTTCCCTTGTCCAGATAGCCCAGTAGCTGACATTCATCCGGGGTCAGCACCGTTTCTGCG
GACTGGCTTTCTACGTGGCTGCCATTTTTGGGGTGAGGCCGTTCGCGGCCGAGGGGCGCAGCCCCTGGGG
GGATGGGAGGCCCGCGTTAGCGGGCCGGGAGGGTTCGAGAAGGGGGGGCACCCCCCTTCGGCGTGCGCGG
TCACGCGCACAGGGCGCAGCCCTGGTTAAAAACAAGGTTTATAAATATTGGTTTAAAAGCAGGTTAAAAG
ACAGGTTAGCGGTGGCCGAAAAACGGGCGGAAACCCTTGCAAATGCTGGATTTTCTGCCTGTGGACAGCC
CCTCAAATGTCAATAGGTGCGCCCCTCATCTGTCAGCACTCTGCCCCTCAAGTGTCAAGGATCGCGCCCC
TCATCTGTCAGTAGTCGCGCCCCTCAAGTGTCAATACCGCAGGGCACTTATCCCCAGGCTTGTCCACATC
ATCTGTGGGAAACTCGCGTAAAATCAGGCGTTTTCGCCGATTTGCGAGGCTGGCCAGCTCCACGTCGCCG
GCCGAAATCGAGCCTGCCCCTCATCTGTCAACGCCGCGCCGGGTGAGTCGGCCCCTCAAGTGTCAACGTC
CGCCCCTCATCTGTCAGTGAGGGCCAAGTTTTCCGCGAGGTATCCACAACGCCGGCGGCCCTACATGGCT
CTGCTGTAGTGAGTGGGTTGCGCTCCGGCAGCGGTCCTGATCCCCCGCAGAAAAAAAGGATCTCAAGAAG
ATCCTTTGATCTTTTCTACATTACTGCATGAGCTTGTGGAAGTGTGCTGAGCATAAATGATTCTCCTAGC
TGTTCTTTGGGTAAGTACGCCATCAGGACGTTGTGAGTGGCGCGATTTTTAGCGGCTGAAATCAGCCCTT
GAGCCTGTCGGCAAGTCGCGTCATGAGGTCCATGCGCTCATGCAGGATCGCCACGACCAACGCGGGTTCG
CCCGCACGCGGCAGGCAAAAAACGTAGTGGTGTTCGCAGCGGGCCATCCGCAGCGCGGGAAAGAGTTCGC
TCATGTCCTTAAACGGGCCTTCGCCGGCGGCAAGCCTGGCTATGCCCTGTTCCAGCTTAGCGATATAGCG
GCGCACCTGCGCCGCGCCCCACTCCCGGCGCGTGTAGCGGATGATGCCGCGTAGATCGGCTTCGGCCTCA
GCCGTGAGGATGTAGGCCGTCAAGCGCGATCCCCGCTGAGTTCTTCATCAAGAATTTCGCCGACGCTCTT
GGTGGACACCTTGCCGGCAAGCCCATCGTTGATGCGGTTCCCCAGCATGGTTTTCAGTTCCTGCCATGCC
TGATCGGCATCAGCGTCACCGGGGAACAGACGTTCGAGGGCGTATTGCTTAATGGTCTTGCCCTGCAAGG
CGGCCAGGGCTTTCAGGCTCTGGTGCTGCTGGTCCGTCATGTCGATTGTCAGGCGGCTCATTGGATAACC
TCCATAAAATACACGTAACCACATTAGCACATATGTGGGCGTGAGGCTACAGCGCGAGGCGCATTAAGGT
CGGGAAAATGCGCTAGGCGCATTTAAATTGCGTATTGCTGTAATGCGCCATGCCGGCTAGACTAGGCCCA
AATGGGTATACCCAATTTGACCAAGGGGGACGCGATGAGGGCGGCCAAGCACTACCGACAACTTCTATCC
ATCGACTTCAACATCGAGGCGCTGGCCTTCGTGCCTGGACCCGACGGCACACGCGGCCGGCGCATCCACG
TCCTGGGGCGCGAGGTCCGCGACCGGCCCGGCCTGGTCGAGTACCTTTCGCCGGCGTTCGGCTCGCGGGT
GGCGCTGGACGGCTACTGCAAGGCCAATTTCGATGCAGTGCTGCACCTGGCGTACCCCGATCATCAGCAA
TGGGGCCACGCATGAAGCGCCGAAGCTACGCCATGCTGCGCGCCGCTGCCGCGCTGGCCGTCCTGGTCGT
TGCCTCGCCGGCATGGGCCGAGCTGCGCGGCGAGGTCGTGCGCATCATCGACGGCGACACCATCGACGTG
CTGGTAGACAAGCAGCCGGTGCGCGTGCGCCTGGTGGACATTGACGCGCCGGAAAAGCGGCAAGCCTTCG
GCGAACGTGCGCGCCAGGCGCTGGCCGGCATGGTGTTCCGCCGGCACGTCCTGGTCGACGAGAAGGACAC
CGACCGTTACGGCCGCACGCTGGGCACCGTCTGGGTCAACATGGAGCTGGCCAGCCGGCCGCCGCAGCCG
CGCAACGTCAACGCCGCGATGGTTCACCAGGGCATGGCGTGGGCCTATCGCTTCCACGGCCGCGCGGCCG
ACCCTGAAATGCTGCGGCTCGAACAGGAGGCGCGAGGCAAGCGCGTCGGCCTCTGGTCCGATCCGCACGC
CGTCGAGCCGTGGAAATGGCGACGCGAGAGCAACAACCGGAGGGACGAAGGTTGAAGGTCGCCCGCATCT
ACCTGCGCGCCAGTACGGACGAGCAGAATCTTGAACGCCAGGAGAGCCTTGTAGCGGCCACGCGGGCCGC
CGGGTACTACGTCGCCGGCATCTACCGCGAGAAGGCGTCCGGCGCACGCGCCGACCGGCCCGAGCTGCTG
CGCATGATCGCGGACCTGCAACCTGGTGAAGTCGTCGTTGCGGAGAAGATCGACCGCATCAGCCGCTTGC
CGTTGGCCGAGGCCGAGCGCCTGGTTGCGTCGATCCGGGCCAAAGGGGCCAAGCTGGCCGTGCCTGGCGT
GGTGGACCTGTCGGAGCTGGCCGCCGAGGCGAACGGAGTGGCGAAAATCGTTCTGGAATCCGTCCAGGAC
ATGCTTTTGAAGCTCGCCTTGCAGATGGCCCGCGACGACTACGAGGATCGGCGCGAGCGTCAACGTCAGG
GTGTCCAGTTGGCGAAGGCCGCCGGCCGCTACACCGGCCGCAAACGTGACGCCGGCATGCACGACCGCAT
CATCACGCTTCGCTCCGGCGGATCGAGCATTGCCAAGACGGCCAAGCTGGTCGGATGCAGCCCGAGCCAG
GTCAAACGAGTGTGGGCGGCCTGGAACGCGCAGCAGCAAAAATAAAGCCGGGCAGTGCCCGGCTTTTCTC
ACCTTTTCGCGTCCCGCAGGGCCGCTGCGAGCGCCCTACCTAGATCCTCGCTTTCCCCCTCGGTGTAGTC
CGGCCAGGGCACGAAGGGCGCGGATGCGAACCTGTTGAGCAGGTCAGATCTAGGGCGGCGGATTTGTCCT
ACTCAGGAGAGCGTTCACCGACAAACAACAGATAAAACGAAAGGCCCAGTCTTTCGACTGAGCCTTTCGT
TTTATTTGATGCCTGCCGAATTCGGATCCGGAGCTCGACACGACATTGTCGTCACCTTTGTCGGGTCCGC
GACAAGCTTTTTGTTCCTCGATCCCGTATGTTTTCGCCTAAATATCTGAAACAGCAGCAAATTATTTTTC
GTTAGCTCAATCGGCCCACTTGGCACGAGTCTTGAAATTTATTGCGAGGCGGCGGAGCTGCCGGCCGCAT
CCGTGCGGCATAACCACGGTTGTGAACAAATGAAGGAAGGCCAAATGCGTAAAGGCGAAGAGCTGTTCAC
TGGTGTCGTCCCTATTCTGGTGGAACTGGATGGTGATGTCAACGGTCATAAGTTTTCCGTGCGTGGCGAG
GGTGAAGGTGACGCAACTAATGGTAAACTGACGCTGAAGTTCATCTGTACTACTGGTAAACTGCCGGTAC
CTTGGCCGACTCTGGTAACGACGCTGACTTATGGTGTTCAGTGCTTTGCTCGTTATCCGGACCATATGAA
GCAGCATGACTTCTTCAAGTCCGCCATGCCGGAAGGCTATGTGCAGGAACGCACGATTTCCTTTAAGGAT
GACGGCACGTACAAAACGCGTGCGGAAGTGAAATTTGAAGGCGATACCCTGGTAAACCGCATTGAGCTGA
AAGGCATTGACTTTAAAGAAGATGGCAATATCCTGGGCCATAAGCTGGAATACAATTTTAACAGCCACAA
TGTTTACATCACCGCCGATAAACAAAAAAATGGCATTAAAGCGAATTTTAAAATTCGCCACAACGTTGAG
GATGGCAGCGTGCAGCTGGCTGATCACTACCAGCAAAACACTCCAATCGGTGATGGTCCTGTTCTGCTGC
CAGACAATCACTATCTGAGCACGCAAAGCGTTCTGTCTAAAGATCCGAACGAGAAACGCGATCATATGGT
TCTGCTGGAGTTCGTAACCGCAGCGGGCATCACGCATGGTATGGATGAACTGTACAAATGAGCTTTGCGC
TGAATGTCGTTTTACAACGTCGTGACTGGG
